>Addgene plasmid #53483 | pUASp YFP Rab26 CA | addgene partial sequence | sequence record 83928 | EGFP-C 5'-CATGGTCCTGCTGGAGTTCGTG-3'
ACGAGCTGTACAAGTCCGGACTCAGATCTCGAGCTCAAGCTTCGAATTCTGCAGTCGACGGTACCGCGGG
CCCGGGATCATCAACAAGTTTGTACAAAAAAGCAGGCTTAATGCACCCAGCCCCGTCCAACGCCCATCAG
CAGCCCTTCGATGATACGGTTAACCACAAGACGATCCTGCTGGGGGATTCGGGCGTGGGAAAGACCTCCT
TCCTGGTCAAATACAATACGGGCGAGTTCCGACTGGGTTCCTTTTCCGCCACAGTGGGCATTGCGCTTAC
GAACAAAGTGGTGGTCGTCGATGGAACGCGCGTCAAGCTGCAAATCTGGGACACAGCTGGTCTGGAGCGA
TTCCGGAGCGTTACCCACGCCTATTATCGCGACGCGCACGCTCTACTGCTGCTGTACGACGTGACCAACA
AGACCACCTATGACAACATTCGCGCCTGGCTGGGCGAGATCCGGGAGTACGCGCAGGAGGACGTGGTCAT
CGTTTTAATAGGCAACAAGGCCGACTGCAGCGGCAGCGAGCGGCAGGTGAAGCGGGAGGATGGGGAGCGT
TTGGGGCGGGAGCACAACGTGCCCTTCATGGAGACCTCGGCCAAGACGGGACTCAATGTGGAGCTGTCCT
TCACAGCGGTGGCCAGGCAACTAAAGAGTCGCGGCTACGAGCACGGCGATGATGGAAAGTTCAATGTGCA
TGATTTTGTGCGTGACAATACAAAGGCGCGCTCGGTTTGCGCCCAGTGCAGGAACATGTAAAACCCAGCT
TTCTTGTACAAAGTGGTTGATGATCCTCTAGAGTCGACCTCGAACGTTAACGTTAACGTAACGTTAACTC
GAGGAGCTTGATAACATTATACCTAAAACCCATGGTCAAGAGTAAACATTTCTGCCTTTGAAGTTGAGAA
ACACAATTAAAGCATCCCCTGGTTTAAACCTGACATTCATACTTG
