[The description below was written by a language model from this plasmid's Addgene catalogue record.]
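Description:
pUASp YFP Rab26 CA is an insect expression plasmid built on the pUASp backbone, a Drosophila transformation vector designed for GAL4-dependent transgene expression. In the GAL4/UAS binary system, upstream activating sequences placed ahead of a minimal promoter keep the transgene silent until the yeast transcription factor GAL4 is supplied by a separate driver line; the pUASp variant is generally chosen because it supports expression in the female germline as well as in somatic tissues. In bacteria the plasmid is selected with ampicillin. The record does not state the copy number, and no feature table is provided, so the origin of replication and other backbone elements cannot be confirmed from it.

The insert is the Drosophila melanogaster Rab26 gene, which encodes a small GTPase of the Rab family, introduced by Gateway recombination cloning. It carries a Q250L substitution, and the "CA" in the name marks it as the constitutively active form. Glutamine-to-leucine changes at the conserved catalytic position of Rab proteins typically impair GTP hydrolysis and lock the protein in its GTP-bound, active state. A YFP tag supplied by the backbone is fused to the N terminus, leaving free the C-terminal end, which in Rab proteins normally carries the lipid modification needed for membrane association.

The construct belongs to a systematic collection of tagged Drosophila Rab transgenes. It suits tissue-specific, GAL4-driven expression of fluorescent, activated Rab26 in flies, allowing its subcellular localisation to be visualised and the consequences of persistent Rab26 activity for membrane trafficking to be tested.
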