Addgene plasmid #53483: pUASp YFP Rab26 CA
Depositing lab: Matthew Scott. Depositing organization: Stanford University. Publication: Thirty-one flavors of Drosophila rab proteins. Zhang J, Schulze KL, Hiesinger PR, Suyama K, Wang S, Fish M, Acar M, Hoskins RA, Bellen HJ, Scott MP. Genetics. 2007 Jun;176(2):1307-22. Epub 2007 Apr 3. 10.1534/genetics.106.066761 PubMed 17409086.
Backbone
  Vector backbone: pUASp
  Vector type: Insect Expression
Growth in bacteria
  Bacterial resistance: Ampicillin, 100 μg/mL
  Growth temperature: 37°C
  Growth strain: DH5alpha
  Copy number: Unknown
Gene/Insert
  Gene/Insert name: Rab26
  Species: D. melanogaster (fly)
  Mutation: Q250L
  Entrez Gene: Rab26 (a.k.a. Dmel_CG34410, AAF51708, CG32439, CG34410, CG7605, DmRab26, Dmel\CG34410, Dmel_CG32439, Dmel_CG7605, rab26)
  Promoter: GAL4
  Tag / fusion protein: YFP (N terminal on backbone)
  Cloning method: Gateway Cloning
  Sequencing primers: 5′ EGFP-C; 3′ pUASp-3 (5'-AGGTTTAACCAGGGGATGCT-3')
Terms and licenses: Academic/Nonprofit Terms; Industry Terms: Not Available to Industry
How to cite: pUASp YFP Rab26 CA was a gift from Matthew Scott (Addgene plasmid # 53483 ; http://n2t.net/addgene:53483 ; RRID:Addgene_53483)
